Addgene plasmid #144465: TFORF2989
Purpose: Lentiviral vector for overexpressing transcription factor ORFs with unique 24-bp barcodes. Barcodes facilitate identification of transcription factors in pooled screens.
Depositing lab: Feng Zhang. Depositing organization: Broad Institute. Publication: A transcription factor atlas of directed differentiation. Joung J, Ma S, Tay T, Geiger-Schuller KR, Kirchgatterer PC, Verdine VK, Guo B, Arias-Garcia MA, Allen WE, Singh A, Kuksenko O, Abudayyeh OO, Gootenberg JS, Fu Z, Macrae RK, Buenrostro JD, Regev A, Zhang F. Cell. 2023 Jan 5;186(1):209-229.e26. doi: 10.1016/j.cell.2022.11.026. PubMed 36608654.
Backbone
  Vector backbone: pLX_TRC317
  Backbone manufacturer: Broad Institute Genetic Perturbation Platform
  Backbone size w/o insert (bp): 8264
  Vector type: Mammalian Expression, Lentiviral
  Selectable markers: Puromycin
Growth in bacteria
  Bacterial resistance: Ampicillin, 100 μg/mL
  Growth temperature: 37°C
  Growth strain: NEB Stable
  Copy number: High Copy
Gene/Insert
  Gene/Insert name: SLC45A2
  Species: H. sapiens (human)
  Insert size (bp): 1484
  Entrez Gene: SLC45A2 (a.k.a. 1A1, AIM1, MATP, OCA4, SHEP5)
  Promoter: EF1a
  Cloning method: Unknown
  Sequencing primers: 5′ GGGTGGAGACTGAAGTTAGGCCAG; 3′ CACATAGCGTAAAAGGAGCAACATAG
Resource information
  A portion of this plasmid was derived from a plasmid made by: Genewiz synthesis
Terms and licenses: Academic/Nonprofit Terms; Industry Terms: Not Available to Industry
Depositor comments: NM_001012509.3 . The transcription factor ORF portion of this plasmid was synthesized by Genewiz. Please test multiple small colonies in case of plasmid recombination. To make this collection available in a timely manner, a portion of this collection was not fully sequenced by Addgene. If an Addgene verified full plasmid sequence is not available, please contact us prior to placing an order to request the full sequence.
How to cite: TFORF2989 was a gift from Feng Zhang (Addgene plasmid # 144465 ; http://n2t.net/addgene:144465 ; RRID:Addgene_144465)
