[The description below was written by a language model from this plasmid's Addgene catalogue record and pLannotate feature annotations shown in this document.]
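Description:
TFORF2989 is a third-generation-style, self-inactivating lentiviral expression plasmid built on the pLX_TRC317 backbone. It belongs to a barcoded library of open reading frames made for pooled overexpression screens of transcription factors. It is maintained in E. coli through a high-copy ColE1/pUC origin with ampicillin resistance (AmpR), and it also carries an f1 origin and remnants of a lac/T3/T7 cloning region. The depositor notes a risk of recombination, which is common for LTR-containing plasmids. The sequenced record is 9,748 nt, consistent with the stated backbone and insert sizes.

The viral transcript is driven by an RSV promoter fused to a truncated HIV-1 5' LTR. Downstream are the Ψ packaging signal with a gag fragment, the RRE for Rev-dependent nuclear export, and a cPPT/CTS. The transcript ends in a ΔU3 3' LTR followed by an SV40 poly(A) signal. Two expression units sit between the LTRs. An SV40 early promoter drives puromycin N-acetyltransferase for selection of transduced mammalian cells. A human EF-1α promoter drives the human SLC45A2 ORF, given in the record as transcript NM_001012509.3, and this portion was made by gene synthesis. A WPRE downstream of the ORF enhances transcript stability and expression. The unique 24-bp barcode described in the catalogue entry is not annotated in the feature table. A short U6-like fragment lies between the ORF and the WPRE, but the record does not state its function.

SLC45A2 is annotated as a melanocyte differentiation antigen and putative transporter linked to melanin biosynthesis, not as a classical transcription factor, although it is part of this collection. The construct is used to make lentivirus for stable, puromycin-selectable overexpression, and the barcode identifies the ORF in pooled screens.
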