Features (pLannotate 1.2.2; 31 found; start..end, strand, type, name):
      5..231     +  promoter       RSV promoter: Rous sarcoma virus enhancer/promoter
    232..412     +  LTR            5' LTR (truncated): truncated 5' long terminal repeat (LTR) from HIV-1
    459..584     +  misc_feature   HIV-1 Ψ: packaging signal of human immunodeficiency virus type 1
    568..931     +  CDS            HIV-1 gag (fragment): gag protein from human immunodeficiency virus 1; gag
   1077..1310    +  misc_feature   RRE: The Rev response element (RRE) of HIV-1 allows for Rev-dependent mRNA export from the nucleus to the cytoplasm.
   1687..1713    +  CDS            Rev (fragment): human immunodeficiency virus 1 (HIV-1) Rev protein; rev; enhances nuclear export of unspliced and incompletely spliced viral mRNAs
   1720..1743    +  promoter       SV40 promoter (fragment): SV40 early promoter
   1744..1815    +  promoter       SV40 promoter (fragment): SV40 enhancer and early promoter
   1839..1974    +  rep_origin     SV40 ori: SV40 origin of replication
   2020..2616    +  CDS            PuroR (fragment): puromycin N-acetyltransferase; pac from Streptomyces; confers resistance to puromycin
   2665..2782    +  misc_feature   cPPT/CTS: central polypurine tract and central termination sequence of HIV-1
   2847..2913    +  CDS            small t antigen (fragment): SV40 (simian virus 40) small t antigen
   2920..4098    +  promoter       EF-1α promoter: strong constitutive promoter for human elongation factor EF-1α
   4115..5482    +  CDS            SLC45A2 (fragment): S45A2_HUMAN - Also known as AIM1, MATP. Experimental evidence at transcript level: Swiss-Prot protein existence level 2. Melanocyte differentiation antigen. May transport substances required for melanin biosynthesis (By similarity). From Homo sapiens (Human).
   5510..5563    +  promoter       U6 promoter (fragment): RNA polymerase III promoter for human U6 snRNA
   5605..6193    +  misc_feature   WPRE: woodchuck hepatitis virus posttranscriptional regulatory element
   6244..6263    +  misc_feature   cPPT/CTS (fragment): central polypurine tract and central termination sequence of HIV-1
   6265..6498    +  LTR            3' LTR (ΔU3): self-inactivating 3' long terminal repeat (LTR) from HIV-1
   6576..6697    +  polyA_signal   SV40 poly(A) signal: SV40 polyadenylation signal
   6737..6872    +  rep_origin     SV40 ori: SV40 origin of replication
   6893..6911    -  promoter       T7 promoter: promoter for bacteriophage T7 RNA polymerase
   6919..7074    +  CDS            lacZα (fragment): LacZα fragment of β-galactosidase; lacZ fragment
   7079..7507    +  rep_origin     f1 ori (sequence partly withheld): f1 bacteriophage origin of replication; arrow indicates direction of (+) strand synthesis
   7560..7664    +  promoter       AmpR promoter: bla
   7665..8525    +  CDS            AmpR: β-lactamase; bla; confers resistance to ampicillin, carbenicillin, and related antibiotics
   8696..9284    +  rep_origin     ori: high-copy-number ColE1/pMB1/pBR322/pUC origin of replication
   9467..9559    +  CDS            lacI (fragment): lac repressor; lacI; The lac repressor binds to the lac operator to inhibit transcription in E. coli. This inhibition can be relieved by adding lactose or isopropyl-β-D-thiogalactopyranoside (IPTG).
   9572..9593    +  protein_bind   CAP binding site: CAP binding activates transcription in the presence of cAMP. E. coli catabolite activator protein
   9608..9638    +  promoter       lac promoter: promoter for the E. coli lac operon
   9646..9662    +  protein_bind   lac operator: The lac repressor binds to the lac operator to inhibit transcription in E. coli. This inhibition can be relieved by adding lactose or isopropyl-β-D-thiogalactopyranoside (IPTG). lac repressor encoded by lacI
   9707..9725    +  promoter       T3 promoter: promoter for bacteriophage T3 RNA polymerase
>Addgene plasmid #144465 | TFORF2989 | addgene full sequence | sequence record 404206 | Addgene NGS Result
TTAATGTAGTCTTATGCAATACTCTTGTAGTCTTGCAACATGGTAACGATGAGTTAGCAACATGCCTTAC
AAGGAGAGAAAAAGCACCGTGCATGCCGATTGGTGGAAGTAAGGTGGTACGATCGTGCCTTATTAGGAAG
GCAACAGACGGGTCTGACATGGATTGGACGAACCACTGAATTGCCGCATTGCAGAGATATTGTATTTAAG
TGCCTAGCTCGATACATAAACGGGTCTCTCTGGTTAGACCAGATCTGAGCCTGGGAGCTCTCTGGCTAAC
TAGGGAACCCACTGCTTAAGCCTCAATAAAGCTTGCCTTGAGTGCTTCAAGTAGTGTGTGCCCGTCTGTT
GTGTGACTCTGGTAACTAGAGATCCCTCAGACCCTTTTAGTCAGTGTGGAAAATCTCTAGCAGTGGCGCC
CGAACAGGGACTTGAAAGCGAAAGGGAAACCAGAGGAGCTCTCTCGACGCAGGACTCGGCTTGCTGAAGC
GCGCACGGCAAGAGGCGAGGGGCGGCGACTGGTGAGTACGCCAAAAATTTTGACTAGCGGAGGCTAGAAG
GAGAGAGATGGGTGCGAGAGCGTCAGTATTAAGCGGGGGAGAATTAGATCGCGATGGGAAAAAATTCGGT
TAAGGCCAGGGGGAAAGAAAAAATATAAATTAAAACATATAGTATGGGCAAGCAGGGAGCTAGAACGATT
CGCAGTTAATCCTGGCCTGTTAGAAACATCAGAAGGCTGTAGACAAATACTGGGACAGCTACAACCATCC
CTTCAGACAGGATCAGAAGAACTTAGATCATTATATAATACAGTAGCAACCCTCTATTGTGTGCATCAAA
GGATAGAGATAAAAGACACCAAGGAAGCTTTAGACAAGATAGAGGAAGAGCAAAACAAAAGTAAGACCAC
CGCACAGCAAGCGGCCGCTGATCTTCAGACCTGGAGGAGGAGATATGAGGGACAATTGGAGAAGTGAATT
ATATAAATATAAAGTAGTAAAAATTGAACCATTAGGAGTAGCACCCACCAAGGCAAAGAGAAGAGTGGTG
CAGAGAGAAAAAAGAGCAGTGGGAATAGGAGCTTTGTTCCTTGGGTTCTTGGGAGCAGCAGGAAGCACTA
TGGGCGCAGCGTCAATGACGCTGACGGTACAGGCCAGACAATTATTGTCTGGTATAGTGCAGCAGCAGAA
CAATTTGCTGAGGGCTATTGAGGCGCAACAGCATCTGTTGCAACTCACAGTCTGGGGCATCAAGCAGCTC
CAGGCAAGAATCCTGGCTGTGGAAAGATACCTAAAGGATCAACAGCTCCTGGGGATTTGGGGTTGCTCTG
GAAAACTCATTTGCACCACTGCTGTGCCTTGGAATGCTAGTTGGAGTAATAAATCTCTGGAACAGATTTG
GAATCACACGACCTGGATGGAGTGGGACAGAGAAATTAACAATTACACAAGCTTAATACACTCCTTAATT
GAAGAATCGCAAAACCAGCAAGAAAAGAATGAACAAGAATTATTGGAATTAGATAAATGGGCAAGTTTGT
GGAATTGGTTTAACATAACAAATTGGCTGTGGTATATAAAATTATTCATAATGATAGTAGGAGGCTTGGT
AGGTTTAAGAATAGTTTTTGCTGTACTTTCTATAGTGAATAGAGTTAGGCAGGGATATTCACCATTATCG
TTTCAGACCCACCTCCCAACCCCGAGGGGACCCATGCATTGCATCTCAATTAGTCAGCAACCAGGTGTGG
AAAGTCCCCAGGCTCCCCAGCAGGCAGAAGTATGCAAAGCATGCGTCTCAATTAGTCAGCAACCATAGTC
CCGCCCCTAACTCCGCCCATCCCGCCCCTAACTCCGCCCAGTTCCGCCCATTCTCCGCCCCATGGCTGAC
TAATTTTTTTTATTTATGCAGAGGCCGAGGCCGCCTCGGCCTCTGAGCTATTCCAGAAGTAGTGAGGAGG
CTTTTTTGGAGGCCTAGGCTTTTGCAAAAAGCTTTCTAGAGGTACCACCGGAGCTTACCATGACCGAGTA
CAAGCCCACGGTGCGCCTCGCCACCCGCGACGACGTCCCCAGGGCCGTACGCACCCTCGCCGCCGCGTTC
GCCGACTACCCCGCCACGCGCCACACCGTCGATCCGGACCGCCACATCGAGCGGGTCACCGAGCTGCAAG
AACTCTTCCTCACGCGCGTCGGGCTCGACATCGGCAAGGTGTGGGTCGCGGACGACGGCGCCGCCGTGGC
GGTCTGGACCACGCCGGAGAGCGTCGAAGCGGGGGCGGTGTTCGCCGAGATCGGCCCGCGCATGGCCGAG
TTGAGCGGTTCCCGGCTGGCCGCGCAGCAACAGATGGAAGGCCTCCTGGCGCCGCACCGGCCCAAGGAGC
CCGCGTGGTTCCTGGCCACCGTCGGCGTCTCGCCCGACCACCAGGGCAAGGGTCTGGGCAGCGCCGTCGT
GCTCCCCGGAGTGGAGGCGGCCGAGCGCGCCGGGGTGCCCGCCTTCCTGGAGACCTCCGCGCCCCGCAAC
CTCCCCTTCTACGAGCGGCTCGGCTTCACCGTCACCGCCGACGTCGAGGTGCCCGAAGGACCGCGCACCT
GGTGCATGACCCGCAAGCCCGGTGCCAGTTAACGAATTCTAGATCTTGAGACAAATGGCAGTATTCATCC
ACAATTTTAAAAGAAAAGGGGGGATTGGGGGGTACAGTGCAGGGGAAAGAATAGTAGACATAATAGCAAC
AGACATACAAACTAAAGAATTACAAAAACAAATTACAAAAATTCAAAATTTTCGGGTTTATTACAGGGAC
AGCAGAGATCCACTTTGGCGCCGGCTCGAGGCCTGCAGGTGCAAAGATGGATAAAGTTTTAAACAGAGAG
GAATCTTTGCAGCTAATGGACCTTCTAGGTCTTGAAAGGAGTGGGAATTGGCTCCGGTGCCCGTCAGTGG
GCAGAGCGCACATCGCCCACAGTCCCCGAGAAGTTGGGGGGAGGGGTCGGCAATTGAACCGGTGCCTAGA
GAAGGTGGCGCGGGGTAAACTGGGAAAGTGATGTCGTGTACTGGCTCCGCCTTTTTCCCGAGGGTGGGGG
AGAACCGTATATAAGTGCAGTAGTCGCCGTGAACGTTCTTTTTCGCAACGGGTTTGCCGCCAGAACACAG
GTAAGTGCCGTGTGTGGTTCCCGCGGGCCTGGCCTCTTTACGGGTTATGGCCCTTGCGTGCCTTGAATTA
CTTCCACCTGGCTGCAGTACGTGATTCTTGATCCCGAGCTTCGGGTTGGAAGTGGGTGGGAGAGTTCGAG
GCCTTGCGCTTAAGGAGCCCCTTCGCCTCGTGCTTGAGTTGAGGCCTGGCCTGGGCGCTGGGGCCGCCGC
GTGCGAATCTGGTGGCACCTTCGCGCCTGTCTCGCTGCTTTCGATAAGTCTCTAGCCATTTAAAATTTTT
GATGACCTGCTGCGACGCTTTTTTTCTGGCAAGATAGTCTTGTAAATGCGGGCCAAGATCTGCACACTGG
TATTTCGGTTTTTGGGGCCGCGGGCGGCGACGGGGCCCGTGCGTCCCAGCGCACATGTTCGGCGAGGCGG
GGCCTGCGAGCGCGGCCACCGAGAATCGGACGGGGGTAGTCTCAAGCTGGCCGGCCTGCTCTGGTGCCTG
GCCTCGCGCCGCCGTGTATCGCCCCGCCCTGGGCGGCAAGGCTGGCCCGGTCGGCACCAGTTGCGTGAGC
GGAAAGATGGCCGCTTCCCGGCCCTGCTGCAGGGAGCTCAAAATGGAGGACGCGGCGCTCGGGAGAGCGG
GCGGGTGAGTCACCCACACAAAGGAAAAGGGCCTTTCCGTCCTCAGCCGTCGCTTCATGTGACTCCACGG
AGTACCGGGCGCCGTCCAGGCACCTCGATTAGTTCTCGAGCTTTTGGAGTACGTCGTCTTTAGGTTGGGG
GGAGGGGTTTTATGCGATGGAGTTTCCCCACACTGAGTGGGTGGAGACTGAAGTTAGGCCAGCTTGGCAC
TTGATGTAATTCTCCTTGGAATTTGCCCTTTTTGAGTTTGGATCTTGGTTCATTCTCAAGCCTCAGACAG
TGGTTCAAAGTTTTTTTCTTCCATTTCAGGTGTCGTGAGGCTAGCACCGCCACCATGGGTAGCAACAGTG
GGCAGGCTGGCCGCCACATCTATAAATCCCTAGCTGATGATGGCCCCTTTGACTCTGTGGAGCCGCCTAA
AAGACCCACCAGCAGACTCATCATGCACAGCATGGCCATGTTCGGAAGAGAGTTCTGCTACGCGGTGGAG
GCAGCGTATGTGACCCCAGTCCTGCTCAGCGTAGGTCTGCCCAGCAGCCTGTACAGCATTGTGTGGTTCC
TCAGCCCCATCCTGGGATTCCTGCTGCAGCCCGTGGTCGGATCGGCCAGCGACCACTGCCGGTCCAGGTG
GGGCCGCCGGAGACCCTACATCCTCACCCTGGGAGTCATGATGCTCGTGGGCATGGCTCTGTACCTCAAT
GGGGCTACTGTTGTAGCAGCTTTGATTGCTAACCCAAGGAGGAAGCTGGTTTGGGCCATAAGTGTCACCA
TGATAGGTGTCGTTCTCTTTGATTTTGCTGCCGACTTCATTGATGGGCCCATCAAAGCCTACTTATTTGA
TGTCTGCTCCCATCAGGACAAGGAGAAGGGCCTCCACTACCATGCCCTCTTCACAGGTTTTGGAGGTGCC
CTGGGTTACCTTTTGGGTGCTATAGACTGGGCCCATCTGGAGCTGGGAAGACTGTTGGGTACAGAATTCC
AGGTCATGTTCTTCTTCTCTGCATTGGTGCTCACTTTGTGTTTTACTGTTCATCTGTGCAGTATCTCTGA
AGCCCCACTTACAGAGGTTGCAAAGGGCATTCCCCCACAGCAAACCCCTCAGGACCCTCCATTGTCATCA
GATGGAATGTACGAGTATGGTTCTATCGAGAAAGTTAAAAATGGTTACGTAAATCCAGAGCTGGCAATGC
AGGGAGCAAAAAACAAAAATCATGCTGAACAGACTCGCAGGGCAATGACATTAAAGTCACTGCTGAGAGC
ACTGGTGAACATGCCTCCTCACTACCGCTACCTTTGCATCAGCCACCTCATTGGATGGACAGCCTTCCTG
TCCAACATGCTGTTCTTCACAGATTTCATGGGCCAGATTGTGTACCGCGGGGATCCCTATAGTGCACACA
ACTCCACAGAGTTTCTCATCTACGAAAGAGGAGTCGAGGTTGGATGTTGGGGCTTGTGCATCAACTCCGT
GTTTTCCTCACTTTATTCTTACTTTCAGAAAGTTTTGGTATCCTACATTGGATTAAAGGGTCTTTACTTC
ACGGGATATTTGCTGTTTGGCCTGGGGACGGGATTTATTGGGCTCTTCCCGAATGTCTACTCCACCCTGG
TCCTGTGCAGCCTGTTTGGTGTAATGTCCAGCACCCTGTACACTGTGCCCTTTAACCTCATTACTGAGTA
CCACCGCGAGGAAGAAAAGGAGGTGTGCTGTCATTAGTAATGAACTAGTCCGTAACTTGAAAGTATTTCG
ATTTCTTGGCTTTATATATCTTGTGGAAAGGACGAAGCTCGGGAGACATAATGTAGGGCACGCGTTAAGT
CGACAATCAACCTCTGGATTACAAAATTTGTGAAAGATTGACTGGTATTCTTAACTATGTTGCTCCTTTT
ACGCTATGTGGATACGCTGCTTTAATGCCTTTGTATCATGCTATTGCTTCCCGTATGGCTTTCATTTTCT
CCTCCTTGTATAAATCCTGGTTGCTGTCTCTTTATGAGGAGTTGTGGCCCGTTGTCAGGCAACGTGGCGT
GGTGTGCACTGTGTTTGCTGACGCAACCCCCACTGGTTGGGGCATTGCCACCACCTGTCAGCTCCTTTCC
GGGACTTTCGCTTTCCCCCTCCCTATTGCCACGGCGGAACTCATCGCCGCCTGCCTTGCCCGCTGCTGGA
CAGGGGCTCGGCTGTTGGGCACTGACAATTCCGTGGTGTTGTCGGGGAAATCATCGTCCTTTCCTTGGCT
GCTCGCCTGTGTTGCCACCTGGATTCTGCGCGGGACGTCCTTCTGCTACGTCCCTTCGGCCCTCAATCCA
GCGGACCTTCCTTCCCGCGGCCTGCTGCCGGCTCTGCGGCCTCTTCCGCGTCTTCGCCTTCGCCCTCAGA
CGAGTCGGATCTCCCTTTGGGCCGCCTCCCCGCGTCGACTTTAAGACCAATGACTTACAAGGCAGCTGTA
GATCTTAGCCACTTTTTAAAAGAAAAGGGGGGACTGGAAGGGCTAATTCACTCCCAACGAAGACAAGATC
TGCTTTTTGCTTGTACTGGGTCTCTCTGGTTAGACCAGATCTGAGCCTGGGAGCTCTCTGGCTAACTAGG
GAACCCACTGCTTAAGCCTCAATAAAGCTTGCCTTGAGTGCTTCAAGTAGTGTGTGCCCGTCTGTTGTGT
GACTCTGGTAACTAGAGATCCCTCAGACCCTTTTAGTCAGTGTGGAAAATCTCTAGCAGTACGTATAGTA
GTTCATGTCATCTTATTATTCAGTATTTATAACTTGCAAAGAAATGAATATCAGAGAGTGAGAGGAACTT
GTTTATTGCAGCTTATAATGGTTACAAATAAAGCAATAGCATCACAAATTTCACAAATAAAGCATTTTTT
TCACTGCATTCTAGTTGTGGTTTGTCCAAACTCATCAATGTATCTTATCATGTCTGGCTCTAGCTATCCC
GCCCCTAACTCCGCCCATCCCGCCCCTAACTCCGCCCAGTTCCGCCCATTCTCCGCCCCATGGCTGACTA
ATTTTTTTTATTTATGCAGAGGCCGAGGCCGCCTCGGCCTCTGAGCTATTCCAGAAGTAGTGAGGAGGCT
TTTTTGGAGGCCTAGGGACGTACCCAATTCGCCCTATAGTGAGTCGTATTACGCGCGCTCACTGGCCGTC
GTTTTACAACGTCGTGACTGGGAAAACCCTGGCGTTACCCAACTTAATCGCCTTGCAGCACATCCCCCTT
TCGCCAGCTGGCGTAATAGCGAAGAGGCCCGCACCGATCGCCCTTCCCAACAGTTGCGCAGCCTGAATGG
CGAATGGG
[124 nt withheld, positions 7079-7202]
C
[91 nt withheld, positions 7204-7294]
A
[49 nt withheld, positions 7296-7344]
CCTTTGACGTTGGAGTCCACGTTCTTT
[37 nt withheld, positions 7372-7408]
ACCCTATCTCGGTCTATTCTTTTGATTTATAAGGGATTTTGCCGATTTCGGCCTATTGGTTAAAAAATGA
GCTGATTTAACAAAAATTTAACGCGAATTTTAACAAAATATTAACGCTTACAATTTAGGTGGCACTTTTC
GGGGAAATGTGCGCGGAACCCCTATTTGTTTATTTTTCTAAATACATTCAAATATGTATCCGCTCATGAG
ACAATAACCCTGATAAATGCTTCAATAATATTGAAAAAGGAAGAGTATGAGTATTCAACATTTCCGTGTC
GCCCTTATTCCCTTTTTTGCGGCATTTTGCCTTCCTGTTTTTGCTCACCCAGAAACGCTGGTGAAAGTAA
AAGATGCTGAAGATCAGTTGGGTGCACGAGTGGGTTACATCGAACTGGATCTCAACAGCGGTAAGATCCT
TGAGAGTTTTCGCCCCGAAGAACGTTTTCCAATGATGAGCACTTTTAAAGTTCTGCTATGTGGCGCGGTA
TTATCCCGTATTGACGCCGGGCAAGAGCAACTCGGTCGCCGCATACACTATTCTCAGAATGACTTGGTTG
AGTACTCACCAGTCACAGAAAAGCATCTTACGGATGGCATGACAGTAAGAGAATTATGCAGTGCTGCCAT
AACCATGAGTGATAACACTGCGGCCAACTTACTTCTGACAACGATCGGAGGACCGAAGGAGCTAACCGCT
TTTTTGCACAACATGGGGGATCATGTAACTCGCCTTGATCGTTGGGAACCGGAGCTGAATGAAGCCATAC
CAAACGACGAGCGTGACACCACGATGCCTGTAGCAATGGCAACAACGTTGCGCAAACTATTAACTGGCGA
ACTACTTACTCTAGCTTCCCGGCAACAATTAATAGACTGGATGGAGGCGGATAAAGTTGCAGGACCACTT
CTGCGCTCGGCCCTTCCGGCTGGCTGGTTTATTGCTGATAAATCTGGAGCCGGTGAGCGTGGGTCTCGCG
GTATCATTGCAGCACTGGGGCCAGATGGTAAGCCCTCCCGTATCGTAGTTATCTACACGACGGGGAGTCA
GGCAACTATGGATGAACGAAATAGACAGATCGCTGAGATAGGTGCCTCACTGATTAAGCATTGGTAACTG
TCAGACCAAGTTTACTCATATATACTTTAGATTGATTTAAAACTTCATTTTTAATTTAAAAGGATCTAGG
TGAAGATCCTTTTTGATAATCTCATGACCAAAATCCCTTAACGTGAGTTTTCGTTCCACTGAGCGTCAGA
CCCCGTAGAAAAGATCAAAGGATCTTCTTGAGATCCTTTTTTTCTGCGCGTAATCTGCTGCTTGCAAACA
AAAAAACCACCGCTACCAGCGGTGGTTTGTTTGCCGGATCAAGAGCTACCAACTCTTTTTCCGAAGGTAA
CTGGCTTCAGCAGAGCGCAGATACCAAATACTGTTCTTCTAGTGTAGCCGTAGTTAGGCCACCACTTCAA
GAACTCTGTAGCACCGCCTACATACCTCGCTCTGCTAATCCTGTTACCAGTGGCTGCTGCCAGTGGCGAT
AAGTCGTGTCTTACCGGGTTGGACTCAAGACGATAGTTACCGGATAAGGCGCAGCGGTCGGGCTGAACGG
GGGGTTCGTGCACACAGCCCAGCTTGGAGCGAACGACCTACACCGAACTGAGATACCTACAGCGTGAGCT
ATGAGAAAGCGCCACGCTTCCCGAAGGGAGAAAGGCGGACAGGTATCCGGTAAGCGGCAGGGTCGGAACA
GGAGAGCGCACGAGGGAGCTTCCAGGGGGAAACGCCTGGTATCTTTATAGTCCTGTCGGGTTTCGCCACC
TCTGACTTGAGCGTCGATTTTTGTGATGCTCGTCAGGGGGGCGGAGCCTATGGAAAAACGCCAGCAACGC
GGCCTTTTTACGGTTCCTGGCCTTTTGCTGGCCTTTTGCTCACATGTTCTTTCCTGCGTTATCCCCTGAT
TCTGTGGATAACCGTATTACCGCCTTTGAGTGAGCTGATACCGCTCGCCGCAGCCGAACGACCGAGCGCA
GCGAGTCAGTGAGCGAGGAAGCGGAAGAGCGCCCAATACGCAAACCGCCTCTCCCCGCGCGTTGGCCGAT
TCATTAATGCAGCTGGCACGACAGGTTTCCCGACTGGAAAGCGGGCAGTGAGCGCAACGCAATTAATGTG
AGTTAGCTCACTCATTAGGCACCCCAGGCTTTACACTTTATGCTTCCGGCTCGTATGTTGTGTGGAATTG
TGAGCGGATAACAATTTCACACAGGAAACAGCTATGACCATGATTACGCCAAGCGCGCAATTAACCCTCA
CTAAAGGGAACAAAAGCTGGAGCTGCAAGC
