>Addgene plasmid #144465 | TFORF2989 | depositor partial sequence | sequence record 285510 | Insert
ACCGCCACCATGGGTAGCAACAGTGGGCAGGCTGGCCGCCACATCTATAAATCCCTAGCTGATGATGGCC
CCTTTGACTCTGTGGAGCCGCCTAAAAGACCCACCAGCAGACTCATCATGCACAGCATGGCCATGTTCGG
AAGAGAGTTCTGCTACGCGGTGGAGGCAGCGTATGTGACCCCAGTCCTGCTCAGCGTAGGTCTGCCCAGC
AGCCTGTACAGCATTGTGTGGTTCCTCAGCCCCATCCTGGGATTCCTGCTGCAGCCCGTGGTCGGATCGG
CCAGCGACCACTGCCGGTCCAGGTGGGGCCGCCGGAGACCCTACATCCTCACCCTGGGAGTCATGATGCT
CGTGGGCATGGCTCTGTACCTCAATGGGGCTACTGTTGTAGCAGCTTTGATTGCTAACCCAAGGAGGAAG
CTGGTTTGGGCCATAAGTGTCACCATGATAGGTGTCGTTCTCTTTGATTTTGCTGCCGACTTCATTGATG
GGCCCATCAAAGCCTACTTATTTGATGTCTGCTCCCATCAGGACAAGGAGAAGGGCCTCCACTACCATGC
CCTCTTCACAGGTTTTGGAGGTGCCCTGGGTTACCTTTTGGGTGCTATAGACTGGGCCCATCTGGAGCTG
GGAAGACTGTTGGGTACAGAATTCCAGGTCATGTTCTTCTTCTCTGCATTGGTGCTCACTTTGTGTTTTA
CTGTTCATCTGTGCAGTATCTCTGAAGCCCCACTTACAGAGGTTGCAAAGGGCATTCCCCCACAGCAAAC
CCCTCAGGACCCTCCATTGTCATCAGATGGAATGTACGAGTATGGTTCTATCGAGAAAGTTAAAAATGGT
TACGTAAATCCAGAGCTGGCAATGCAGGGAGCAAAAAACAAAAATCATGCTGAACAGACTCGCAGGGCAA
TGACATTAAAGTCACTGCTGAGAGCACTGGTGAACATGCCTCCTCACTACCGCTACCTTTGCATCAGCCA
CCTCATTGGATGGACAGCCTTCCTGTCCAACATGCTGTTCTTCACAGATTTCATGGGCCAGATTGTGTAC
CGCGGGGATCCCTATAGTGCACACAACTCCACAGAGTTTCTCATCTACGAAAGAGGAGTCGAGGTTGGAT
GTTGGGGCTTGTGCATCAACTCCGTGTTTTCCTCACTTTATTCTTACTTTCAGAAAGTTTTGGTATCCTA
CATTGGATTAAAGGGTCTTTACTTCACGGGATATTTGCTGTTTGGCCTGGGGACGGGATTTATTGGGCTC
TTCCCGAATGTCTACTCCACCCTGGTCCTGTGCAGCCTGTTTGGTGTAATGTCCAGCACCCTGTACACTG
TGCCCTTTAACCTCATTACTGAGTACCACCGCGAGGAAGAAAAGGAGGTGTGCTGTCATTAGTAATGAAC
TAGTCCGTAACTTGAAAGTATTTCGATTTCTTGGCTTTATATATCTTGTGGAAAGGACGAAGCTCGGGAG
ACATAATGTAGGGC
