>Addgene plasmid #144465 | TFORF2989 | depositor partial sequence | sequence record 285511 | Barcode
AGCTCGGGAGACATAATGTAGGGC
